Addgene plasmid #70229: 3XFLAG-NSarQ27G-VMAn-FKBP
Purpose: Expresses FLAG tagged N-terminal portion of alpha sarcin with Q27G mutation along with VMA intein for protein splicing
Depositing lab: Perry Howard. Depositing organization: University of Victoria. Publication: Conditional protein splicing of alpha-sarcin in live cells. Alford SC, O'Sullivan C, Obst J, Christie J, Howard PL. Mol Biosyst. 2014 Apr;10(4):831-7. doi: 10.1039/c3mb70387h. Epub 2014 Jan 30. PubMed 24481070.
Backbone
  Vector backbone: pcDNA3.1
  Backbone size w/o insert (bp): 5428
  Total vector size (bp): 6490
  Vector type: Mammalian Expression
Growth in bacteria
  Bacterial resistance: Ampicillin, 100 μg/mL
  Growth temperature: 37°C
  Growth strain: DH5alpha
  Copy number: Unknown
Gene/Insert
  Gene/Insert name: alpha Sarcin (N-terminal portion)
  Species: Synthetic
  Insert size (bp): 81
  Mutation: Changed Gln 27 to Gly
  GenBank ID: X53394.1
  Promoter: CMV
  Tag / fusion protein: VMAn (C terminal on insert); Linker Peptide (C terminal on insert); FK506- and rapamycin-binding protein (FKBP) (C terminal on insert); 3XFLAG (N terminal on insert)
  Cloning method: Unknown
  Sequencing primers: 5′ N-Sar-For; 3′ N-Sar-Rev
Terms and licenses: Academic/Nonprofit Terms; Industry Terms: Not Available to Industry
How to cite: 3XFLAG-NSarQ27G-VMAn-FKBP was a gift from Perry Howard (Addgene plasmid # 70229 ; http://n2t.net/addgene:70229 ; RRID:Addgene_70229)
