[The description below was written by a language model from this plasmid's Addgene catalogue record.]
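Description:
3XFLAG-NSarQ27G-VMAn-FKBP is a mammalian expression plasmid built on the pcDNA3.1 backbone, with a total size of about 6.5 kb. It is propagated in E. coli under ampicillin selection. No feature table is provided, so other backbone elements, such as origins of replication or any mammalian selection marker, are not documented for this construct.

The CMV promoter drives a single fusion protein. Reading from the N terminus, it consists of a 3XFLAG epitope tag, a short (81 bp) synthetic fragment encoding the N-terminal portion of the ribotoxin alpha-sarcin with a Gln27-to-Gly substitution, the N-terminal half of the VMA intein (VMAn), a linker peptide, and the FK506- and rapamycin-binding protein FKBP.

This arrangement is one half of a conditional protein splicing system. A split intein half is inactive on its own, and fusing it to FKBP allows it to be brought together with a complementary intein half by chemically induced dimerization, classically rapamycin bridging FKBP to an FRB-type partner. Reconstitution of the intein would then ligate the flanking alpha-sarcin fragments into a full-length toxin. The partner construct carrying the C-terminal fragments is not described in this record, and the rationale for the Q27G change is not stated.

The stated purpose and the associated publication title indicate that the plasmid is used for conditional splicing of alpha-sarcin in live cells. The FLAG tag allows the unspliced precursor and the spliced product to be detected.
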