>Addgene plasmid #70229 | 3XFLAG-NSarQ27G-VMAn-FKBP | depositor partial sequence | sequence record 126347 | Full ORF - 3XFLAG-NSarQ27G-VMAn-FKBP
GACTACAAAGACCATGACGGTGATTATAAAGATCATGACATCGATTACAAGGATGACGATGACAAGCTTG
CGGCCGCAGTTACTTGGACTTGCCTGAACGACCAGAAAAACCCGAAAACTAACAAATACGAAACTAAACG
TCTGCTGTACAACGGGTGCTTTGCCAAGGGTACCAATGTTTTAATGGCGGATGGGTCTATTGAATGTATT
GAAAACATTGAGGTTGGTAATAAGGTCATGGGTAAAGATGGCAGACCTCGTGAGGTAATTAAATTGCCCA
GAGGAAGAGAAACTATGTACAGCGTCGTGCAGAAAAGTCAGCACAGAGCCCACAAAAGTGACTCAAGTCG
TGAAGTGCCAGAATTACTCAAGTTTACGTGTAATGCGACCCATGAGTTGGTTGTTAGAACACCTCGTAGT
GTCCGCCGTTTGTCTCGTACCATTAAGGGTGTCGAATATTTTGAAGTTATTACTTTTGAGATGGGCCAAA
AGAAAGCCCCCGACGGTAGAATTGTTGAGCTTGTCAAGGAAGTTTCAAAGAGCTACCCAATATCTGAGGG
GCCTGAGAGAGCCAACGAATTAGTAGAATCCTATAGAAAGGCTTCAAATAAAGCTTATTTTGAGTGGACT
ATTGAGGCCAGAGATCTTTCTCTGTTGGGTTCCCATGTTCGTAAAGCTACCTACCAGACTTACGCTCCAA
TTCTTTATTCTAGAAACAACGGCAACGGGAACGGCACTAGAGGAGTGCAGGTGGAAACCATCTCCCCAGG
AGACGGGCGCACCTTCCCCAAGCGCGGCCAGACCTGCGTGGTGCACTACACCGGGATGCTTGAAGATGGA
AAGAAATTTGATTCCTCCCGGGACAGAAACAAGCCCTTTAAGTTTATGCTAGGCAAGCAGGAGGTGATCC
GAGGCTGGGAAGAAGGGGTTGCCCAGATGAGTGTGGGTCAGAGAGCCAAACTGACTATATCTCCAGATTA
TGCCTATGGTGCCACTGGGCACCCAGGCATCATCCCACCACATGCCACTCTCGTCTTCGATGTGGAGCTT
CTAAAACTGGAA
