>Addgene plasmid #70229 | 3XFLAG-NSarQ27G-VMAn-FKBP | depositor partial sequence | sequence record 126348 | 3XFLAG
GACTACAAAGACCATGACGGTGATTATAAAGATCATGACATCGATTACAAGGATGACGATGACAAG
