>Addgene plasmid #70229 | 3XFLAG-NSarQ27G-VMAn-FKBP | depositor partial sequence | sequence record 126349 | N-Sarcin(Q27G)
GCAGTTACTTGGACTTGCCTGAACGACCAGAAAAACCCGAAAACTAACAAATACGAAACTAAACGTCTGC
TGTACAACGGG
