>Addgene plasmid #70229 | 3XFLAG-NSarQ27G-VMAn-FKBP | depositor partial sequence | sequence record 126350 | VMAn
TGCTTTGCCAAGGGTACCAATGTTTTAATGGCGGATGGGTCTATTGAATGTATTGAAAACATTGAGGTTG
GTAATAAGGTCATGGGTAAAGATGGCAGACCTCGTGAGGTAATTAAATTGCCCAGAGGAAGAGAAACTAT
GTACAGCGTCGTGCAGAAAAGTCAGCACAGAGCCCACAAAAGTGACTCAAGTCGTGAAGTGCCAGAATTA
CTCAAGTTTACGTGTAATGCGACCCATGAGTTGGTTGTTAGAACACCTCGTAGTGTCCGCCGTTTGTCTC
GTACCATTAAGGGTGTCGAATATTTTGAAGTTATTACTTTTGAGATGGGCCAAAAGAAAGCCCCCGACGG
TAGAATTGTTGAGCTTGTCAAGGAAGTTTCAAAGAGCTACCCAATATCTGAGGGGCCTGAGAGAGCCAAC
GAATTAGTAGAATCCTATAGAAAGGCTTCAAATAAAGCTTATTTTGAGTGGACTATTGAGGCCAGAGATC
TTTCTCTGTTGGGTTCCCATGTTCGTAAAGCTACCTACCAGACTTACGCTCCAATTCTTTAT
