>Addgene plasmid #70229 | 3XFLAG-NSarQ27G-VMAn-FKBP | depositor partial sequence | sequence record 126351 | FKBP
GGAGTGCAGGTGGAAACCATCTCCCCAGGAGACGGGCGCACCTTCCCCAAGCGCGGCCAGACCTGCGTGG
TGCACTACACCGGGATGCTTGAAGATGGAAAGAAATTTGATTCCTCCCGGGACAGAAACAAGCCCTTTAA
GTTTATGCTAGGCAAGCAGGAGGTGATCCGAGGCTGGGAAGAAGGGGTTGCCCAGATGAGTGTGGGTCAG
AGAGCCAAACTGACTATATCTCCAGATTATGCCTATGGTGCCACTGGGCACCCAGGCATCATCCCACCAC
ATGCCACTCTCGTCTTCGATGTGGAGCTTCTAAAACTGGAA
