>Addgene plasmid #70229 | 3XFLAG-NSarQ27G-VMAn-FKBP | addgene partial sequence | sequence record 128801 | CMV-F 5'-CGCAAATGGGCGGTAGGCGTG-3'
GGGAGACCCAAGCTTGGTACCGAGCTCGGATCCATGGACTACAAAGACCATGACGGTGATTATAAAGATC
ATGACATCGATTACAAGGATGACGATGACAAGCTTGCGGCCGCAGTTACTTGGACTTGCCTGAACGACCA
GAAAAACCCGAAAACTAACAAATACGAAACTAAACGTCTGCTGTACAACGGGTGCTTTGCCAAGGGTACC
AATGTTTTAATGGCGGATGGGTCTATTGAATGTATTGAAAACATTGAGGTTGGTAATAAGGTCATGGGTA
AAGATGGCAGACCTCGTGAGGTAATTAAATTGCCCAGAGGAAGAGAAACTATGTACAGCGTCGTGCAGAA
AAGTCAGCACAGAGCCCACAAAAGTGACTCAAGTCGTGAAGTGCCAGAATTACTCAAGTTTACGTGTAAT
GCGACCCATGAGTTGGTTGTTAGAACACCTCGTAGTGTCCGCCGTTTGTCTCGTACCATTAAGGGTGTCG
AATATTTTGAAGTTATTACTTTTGAGATGGGCCAAAAGAAAGCCCCCGACGGTAGAATTGTTGAGCTTGT
CAAGGAAGTTTCAAAGAGCTACCCAATATCTGAGGGGCCTGAGAGAGCCAACGAATTAGTAGAATCCTAT
AGAAAGGCTTCAAATAAAGCTTATTTTGAGTGGACTATTGAGGCCAGAGATCTTTCTCTGTTGGGTTCCC
ATGTTCGTAAAGCTACCTACCAGACTTACGCTCCAATTCTT
