>Addgene plasmid #70229 | 3XFLAG-NSarQ27G-VMAn-FKBP | addgene partial sequence | sequence record 129531 | BGH-rev 5'-TAGAAGGCACAGTCGAGG-3'
TATAGAATAGGGCCCTCTAGATGCATGCTCGAGTTAATAACTAGTTTCCAGTTTTAGAAGCTCCACATCG
AAGACGAGAGTGGCATGTGGTGGGATGATGCCTGGGTGCCCAGTGGCACCATAGGCATAATCTGGAGATA
TAGTCAGTTTGGCTCTCTGACCCACACTCATCTGGGCAACCCCTTCTTCCCAGCCTCGGATCACCTCCTG
CTTGCCTAGCATAAACTTAAAGGGCTTGTTTCTGTCCCGGGAGGAATCAAATTTCTTTCCATCTTCAAGC
ATCCCGGTGTAGTGCACCACGCAGGTCTGGCCGCGCTTGGGGAAGGTGCGCCCGTCTCCTGGGGAGATGG
TTTCCACCTGCACTCCTCTAGTGCCGTTCCCGTTGCCGTTGTTTCTAGAATAAAGAATTGGAGCGTAAGT
CTGGTAGGTAGCTTTACGAACATGGGAACCCAACAGAGAAAGATCTCTGGCCTCAATAGTCCACTCAAAA
TAAGCTTTATTTGAAGCCTTTCTATAGGATTCTACTAATTCGTTGGCTCTCTCAGGCCCCTCAGATATTG
GGTAGCTCTTTGAAACTTCCTTGACAAGCTCAACAATTCTACCGTCGGGGGCTTTCTTTTGGCCCATCTC
AAAAGTAATAACTTCAAAATATTCGACACCCTTAATGGTACGAGACAAACGGCGGACACTACGAGGTGTT
CTAACAACCAACTCATGGGTCGCATTACACGTAAACTTGAGTAATTCTGGCACTTCACGACTTGAGTCAC
TTTTGTGGGCTCTGTGCTGACTTTTCTGCACGACGCTGTACATAGTTTCTCTTCCTCTGGGCAATT
